Addgene plasmid #130948: pLY70
Purpose: A CRISPR activation device with the necessary genes (dxcas9 controlled by Ptet, pspFΔHTH::λN22plus controlled by promoter PrhaB), and the reporter part (PpspA-LEA3B3 with sfgfp::ASV).
Depositing lab: Baojun Wang. Depositing organization: University of Edinburgh. Publication: Engineered CRISPRa enables programmable eukaryote-like gene activation in bacteria. Liu Y, Wan X, Wang B. Nat Commun. 2019 Aug 26;10(1):3693. doi: 10.1038/s41467-019-11479-0. PubMed 31451697.
Backbone
  Vector backbone: pSB4A3mut
  Backbone manufacturer: Original version designed by: Reshma Shetty; Mutations introduced by: unknown
  Backbone size w/o insert (bp): 3337
  Total vector size (bp): 11667
  Vector type: Bacterial Expression, Synthetic Biology
Growth in bacteria
  Bacterial resistance: Ampicillin, 100 μg/mL
  Growth temperature: 37°C
  Growth strain: DH5alpha
  Growth instructions: Culture in the Lennox’s Luria-Bertani (LB) medium (10 g/L peptone, 5 g/L yeast extract, 5 g/L NaCl)
  Copy number: Low Copy
Gene/Insert 1
  Gene/Insert name: dxcas9 (3.7)
  Species: Streptococcus pyogenes
  Insert size (bp): 4170
  Mutation: Mutations D10A and H840A on WT cas9 for dCas9; Synonymous mutation at R63 of dcas9 (CGT>CGC); Synonymous mutation at R447 of dcas9 (CGA>CGT); Mutations A262T, R324L, S409I, E480K, E543D, M694I and E1219V for dxCas9
  Promoter: Ptet
  Cloning method: Unknown
  Sequencing primers: 5′ TGCCACCTGACGTCTAAGAA; 3′ TGCGCTGTTAATCACTTTACTTTTATCTAATCTTG
Gene/Insert 2
  Gene/Insert name: tetR
  Species: E. coli
  Insert size (bp): 790
  Mutation: Synonymous mutation at S2 of tetR (TCT>TCA)
  Promoter: Ptet
  Cloning method: Unknown
  Sequencing primers: 5′ GAGCTGTCCGTTTGAGGCGAGTCGCTTCCGCTG; 3′ CGTCCGGTAACGCGTCCGTGGC
Gene/Insert 3
  Gene/Insert name: rhaS
  Species: E. coli
  Insert size (bp): 1016
  Promoter: Pcon
  Cloning method: Ligation Independent Cloning
  Sequencing primers: 5′ AGCATCAAGTCGCTAAAGAAGAAAGGGAAACACCTACTACTG; 3′ CACGAATATTTCCCGGCCAACGATAATTCAGC
Gene/Insert 4
  Gene/Insert name: pspFΔHTH::λN22plus
  Species: Synthetic
  Insert size (bp): 1244
  Mutation: The HTH domain of the pspF gene was deleted (297-326); Synonymous mutation at N86 (AAT>AAC) of the MCP domain of pspFΔHTH::MCP
  Promoter: PrhaB
  Tag / fusion protein: pspFΔHTH::λN22plus (C terminal on insert)
  Cloning method: Restriction Enzyme; 5′ cloning site XbaI (destroyed during cloning); 3′ cloning site SpeI (destroyed during cloning)
  Sequencing primers: 5′ ACGCTGTGGTTAACGCGCCAGTGAG; 3′ CTCGCCACGCACGGAAAACTTATGACCGTTGAC
Gene/Insert 5
  Gene/Insert name: sfgfp
  Species: Synthetic
  Insert size (bp): 1110
  Promoter: PpspA-LEA3B3
  Tag / fusion protein: ASV tag (C terminal on insert)
  Cloning method: Restriction Enzyme; 5′ cloning site XbaI (destroyed during cloning); 3′ cloning site PstI (not destroyed)
  Sequencing primers: 5′ CTGCAACTCAGTTTGCAAATGAATGCAC; 3′ ATTACCGCCTTTGAGTGAGC
Terms and licenses: Academic/Nonprofit Terms; Industry Terms: Not Available to Industry
Depositor comments: The Top10 bacterial strain should be used for downstream applications
How to cite: pLY70 was a gift from Baojun Wang (Addgene plasmid # 130948 ; http://n2t.net/addgene:130948 ; RRID:Addgene_130948)
