[The description below was written by a language model from this plasmid's Addgene catalogue record and the feature table of its GenBank file.]
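Description:
pLY70 is an 11.7 kb low-copy bacterial expression plasmid for synthetic biology, built on pSB4A3mut, a mutated version of a BioBrick backbone. It replicates from the pSC101 origin with its Rep101 (RepA) initiator protein and is selected with ampicillin through the bla gene. The payload sits between the BioBrick prefix and suffix and is insulated by several terminators. It forms most of a CRISPR activation (CRISPRa) device for E. coli, combining the protein components with a fluorescent reporter.

A divergent tetR/tetA promoter region with a tet operator drives TetR in one direction and dxCas9(3.7) in the other. This Cas9 is a nuclease-dead Streptococcus pyogenes variant (D10A, H840A) carrying the xCas9 3.7 substitutions that broaden PAM compatibility, and its expression is inducible with tetracycline-class inducers. The second module expresses RhaS from a constitutive promoter. RhaS activates the rhamnose-inducible rhaB promoter, which drives pspFΔHTH::λN22plus. This fusion joins the PspF activator, lacking its helix-turn-helix DNA-binding domain, to a λ N22plus RNA-binding peptide. The feature table does not annotate this coding sequence, and two short "Factor Xa site" annotations look like incidental automated matches.

The reporter is superfolder GFP with a C-terminal ASV degradation tag for faster turnover. It is placed under the engineered PpspA-LEA3B3 promoter and preceded by an sTRSV hammerhead ribozyme insulator and a strong RBS. PspF is known as an activator of σ54-dependent promoters such as PpspA, so the intended logic appears to be that a guide RNA brings the activator to dxCas9 bound upstream of the reporter promoter. No guide RNA cassette is recorded on this plasmid, so it is presumably supplied separately. The depositor recommends the Top10 strain for downstream applications.
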