LOCUS       Exported 11667 bp ds-DNA circular SYN 12-MAY-2021
DEFINITION  A CRISPR activation device with the necessary genes (dxcas9
            controlled by Ptet, pspF-Delta-HTH::lambda-N22plus controlled by
            promoter PrhaB), and the reporter part (PpspA-LEA3B3 with
            sfgfp::ASV)..
ACCESSION   .
VERSION     .
KEYWORDS    pLY70
SOURCE      synthetic DNA construct
  ORGANISM  synthetic DNA construct
REFERENCE   1 (bases 1 to 11667)
  AUTHORS
  TITLE     Engineered CRISPRa enables programmable eukaryote-like gene
            activation in bacteria
  JOURNAL   Nature Communications 10, August 2019
REFERENCE   2 (bases 1 to 11667)
  AUTHORS   .
  TITLE     Direct Submission
  JOURNAL   Exported May 12, 2021 from SnapGene Server 1.1.58
            http://www.snapgene.com
FEATURES             Location/Qualifiers
     source          1..11667
                     /organism="synthetic DNA construct"
                     /mol_type="other DNA"
     CDS             complement(166..1116)
                     /codon_start=1
                     /gene="rep101"
                     /product="RepA protein needed for replication with the
                     pSC101 origin"
                     /label=Rep101
                     /translation="MSELVVFKANELAISRYDLTEHETKLILCCVALLNPTIENPTRKE
                     RTVSFTYNQYAQMMNISRENAYGVLAKATRELMTRTVEIRNPLVKGFEIFQWTNYAKFS
                     SEKLELVFSEEILPYLFQLKKFIKYNLEHVKSFENKYSMRIYEWLLKELTQKKTHKANI
                     EISLDEFKFMLMLENNYHEFKRLNQWVLKPISKDLNTYSNMKLVVDKRGRPTDTLIFQV
                     ELDRQMDLVTELENNQIKMNGDKIPTTITSDSYLHNGLRKTLHDALTAKIQLTSFEAKF
                     LSDMQSKYDLNGSFSWLTQKQRTTLENILAKYGRI"
     rep_origin      1164..1386
                     /label=pSC101 ori
                     /note="low-copy replication origin that requires the Rep101
                     protein"
     terminator      1878..1972
                     /label=lambda t0 terminator
                     /note="transcription terminator from phage lambda"
     CDS             complement(2002..2862)
                     /codon_start=1
                     /gene="bla"
                     /product="beta-lactamase"
                     /label=AmpR
                     /note="confers resistance to ampicillin, carbenicillin, and
                     related antibiotics"
                     /translation="MSIQHFRVALIPFFAAFCLPVFAHPETLVKVKDAEDQLGARVGYI
                     ELDLNSGKILESFRPEERFPMMSTFKVLLCGAVLSRIDAGQEQLGRRIHYSQNDLVEYS
                     PVTEKHLTDGMTVRELCSAAITMSDNTAANLLLTTIGGPKELTAFLHNMGDHVTRLDRW
                     EPELNEAIPNDERDTTMPVAMATTLRKLLTGELLTLASRQQLIDWMEADKVAGPLLRSA
                     LPAGWFIADKSGAGERGSRGIIAALGPDGKPSRIVVIYTTGSQATMDERNRQIAEIGAS
                     LIKHW"
     primer_bind     2625..2644
                     /label=Amp-R
                     /note="Ampicillin resistance gene, reverse primer"
     promoter        complement(2863..2967)
                     /gene="bla"
                     /label=AmpR promoter
     primer_bind     3032..3050
                     /label=pBRforEco
                     /note="pBR322 vectors, upsteam of EcoRI site, forward
                     primer"
     terminator      3054..3097
                     /label=bacterial terminator
                     /note="putative bacterial transcription terminator"
     misc_feature    3100..3121
                     /label=BioBrick prefix
                     /note="BioBrick prefix for parts that do not start with
                     ""ATG"""
     CDS             complement(3188..7291)
                     /codon_start=1
                     /product="catalytically dead Streptococcus pyogenes Cas9
                     mutant with broad PAM compatibility (Hu et al., 2018)"
                     /label=dxCas9(3.7)
                     /translation="MDKKYSIGLAIGTNSVGWAVITDEYKVPSKKFKVLGNTDRHSIKK
                     NLIGALLFDSGETAEATRLKRTARRRYTRRKNRICYLQEIFSNEMAKVDDSFFHRLEES
                     FLVEEDKKHERHPIFGNIVDEVAYHEKYPTIYHLRKKLVDSTDKADLRLIYLALAHMIK
                     FRGHFLIEGDLNPDNSDVDKLFIQLVQTYNQLFEENPINASGVDAKAILSARLSKSRRL
                     ENLIAQLPGEKKNGLFGNLIALSLGLTPNFKSNFDLAEDTKLQLSKDTYDDDLDNLLAQ
                     IGDQYADLFLAAKNLSDAILLSDILRVNTEITKAPLSASMIKLYDEHHQDLTLLKALVR
                     QQLPEKYKEIFFDQSKNGYAGYIDGGASQEEFYKFIKPILEKMDGTEELLVKLNREDLL
                     RKQRTFDNGIIPHQIHLGELHAILRRQEDFYPFLKDNREKIEKILTFRIPYYVGPLARG
                     NSRFAWMTRKSEETITPWNFEKVVDKGASAQSFIERMTNFDKNLPNEKVLPKHSLLYEY
                     FTVYNELTKVKYVTEGMRKPAFLSGDQKKAIVDLLFKTNRKVTVKQLKEDYFKKIECFD
                     SVEISGVEDRFNASLGTYHDLLKIIKDKDFLDNEENEDILEDIVLTLTLFEDREMIEER
                     LKTYAHLFDDKVMKQLKRRRYTGWGRLSRKLINGIRDKQSGKTILDFLKSDGFANRNFI
                     QLIHDDSLTFKEDIQKAQVSGQGDSLHEHIANLAGSPAIKKGILQTVKVVDELVKVMGR
                     HKPENIVIEMARENQTTQKGQKNSRERMKRIEEGIKELGSQILKEHPVENTQLQNEKLY
                     LYYLQNGRDMYVDQELDINRLSDYDVDAIVPQSFLKDDSIDNKVLTRSDKNRGKSDNVP
                     SEEVVKKMKNYWRQLLNAKLITQRKFDNLTKAERGGLSELDKAGFIKRQLVETRQITKH
                     VAQILDSRMNTKYDENDKLIREVKVITLKSKLVSDFRKDFQFYKVREINNYHHAHDAYL
                     NAVVGTALIKKYPKLESEFVYGDYKVYDVRKMIAKSEQEIGKATAKYFFYSNIMNFFKT
                     EITLANGEIRKRPLIETNGETGEIVWDKGRDFATVRKVLSMPQVNIVKKTEVQTGGFSK
                     ESILPKRNSDKLIARKKDWDPKKYGGFDSPTVAYSVLVVAKVEKGKSKKLKSVKELLGI
                     TIMERSSFEKNPIDFLEAKGYKEVKKDLIIKLPKYSLFELENGRKRMLASAGVLQKGNE
                     LALPSKYVNFLYLASHYEKLKGSPEDNEQKQLFVEQHKHYLDEIIEQISEFSKRVILAD
                     ANLDKVLSAYNKHRDKPIREQAENIIHLFTLTNLGAPAAFKYFDTTIDRKRYTSTKEVL
                     DATLIHQSITGLYETRIDLSQLGGD"
     RBS             7298..7309
                     /note="strong bacterial ribosome binding site (Elowitz and
                     Leibler, 2000)"
     promoter        7327..7382
                     /gene="tetR"
                     /label=tetR/tetA promoters
                     /note="overlapping promoters for bacterial tetR and tetA"
     protein_bind    7328..7346
                     /gene="tetO"
                     /label=tet operator
                     /bound_moiety="tetracycline repressor TetR"
                     /note="bacterial operator O2 for the tetR and tetA genes"
     CDS             7401..8024
                     /codon_start=1
                     /gene="tetR from transposon Tn10"
                     /product="tetracycline repressor TetR"
                     /label=TetR
                     /note="TetR binds to the tetracycline operator tetO to
                     inhibit transcription. This inhibition can be relieved by
                     adding tetracycline or doxycycline."
                     /translation="MSRLDKSKVINSALELLNEVGIEGLTTRKLAQKLGVEQPTLYWHV
                     KNKRALLDALAIEMLDRHHTHFCPLEGESWQDFLRNNAKSFRCALLSHRDGAKVHLGTR
                     PTEKQYETLENQLAFLCQQGFSLENALYALSAVGHFTLGCVLEDQEHQVAKEERETPTT
                     DSMPPLLRQAIELFDHQGAEPAFLFGLELIICGLEKQLKCESGS"
     primer_bind     complement(7474..7493)
                     /label=Tet-R
                     /note="Tetracycline resistance gene, reverse primer"
     CDS             8039..8050
                     /codon_start=1
                     /product="Factor Xa recognition and cleavage site"
                     /label=Factor Xa site
                     /translation="IEGR"
     CDS             complement(8194..9030)
                     /codon_start=1
                     /gene="E. coli rhaS"
                     /product="positive regulator of the rhaB promoter "
                     /label=rhaS
                     /note="activated by L-rhamnose"
                     /translation="MTVLHSVDFFPSGNASVAIEPRLPQADFPEHHHDFHEIVIVEHGT
                     GIHVFNGQPYTITGGTVCFVRDHDRHLYEHTDNLCLTNVLYRSPDRFQFLAGLNQLLPQ
                     ELDGQYPSHWRVNHSVLQQVRQLVAQMEQQEGENDLPSTASREILFMQLLLLLRKSSLQ
                     ENLENSASRLNLLLAWLEDHFADEVNWDAVADQFSLSLRTLHRQLKQQTGLTPQRYLNR
                     LRLMKARHLLRHSEASVTDIAYRCGFSDSNHFSTLFRREFNWSPRDIRQGRDGFLQ"
     terminator      9098..9125
                     /label=T7Te terminator
                     /note="phage T7 early transcription terminator"
     promoter        9183..9301
                     /label=rhaB promoter
                     /note="promoter of the E. coli rhaBAD operon, conferring
                     tight induction with L-rhamnose and repression with
                     D-glucose in the presence of RhaR and RhaS (Giacalone et
                     al., 2006)"
     CDS             10299..10310
                     /codon_start=1
                     /product="Factor Xa recognition and cleavage site"
                     /label=Factor Xa site
                     /translation="IEGR"
     misc_RNA        10532..10581
                     /label=sTRSV HHRz
                     /note="hammerhead ribozyme from the tobacco ringspot virus
                     satellite RNA (Khvorova et al., 2003)"
     RBS             10614..10625
                     /note="strong bacterial ribosome binding site (Elowitz and
                     Leibler, 2000)"
     CDS             10632..11345
                     /codon_start=1
                     /product="GFP variant that folds robustly even when fused
                     to poorly folded proteins (Pedelacq et al., 2006)"
                     /label=superfolder GFP
                     /translation="MRKGEELFTGVVPILVELDGDVNGHKFSVRGEGEGDATNGKLTLK
                     FICTTGKLPVPWPTLVTTLTYGVQCFARYPDHMKQHDFFKSAMPEGYVQERTISFKDDG
                     TYKTRAEVKFEGDTLVNRIELKGIDFKEDGNILGHKLEYNFNSHNVYITADKQKNGIKA
                     NFKIRHNVEDGSVQLADHYQQNTPIGDGPVLLPDNHYLSTQSVLSKDPNEKRDHMVLLE
                     FVTAAGITHGMDELYK"
     misc_feature    11452..11472
                     /label=BioBrick suffix
                     /note="universal suffix for all parts"
     terminator      11473..11530
                     /label=his operon terminator
                     /note="This putative transcriptin terminator from the E.
                     coli his operon has a 2-bp deletion introduced during
                     synthesis. Its efficiency has not been determined."
     primer_bind     complement(11554..11571)
                     /label=L4440
                     /note="L4440 vector, forward primer"
ORIGIN
        1 aatgcaccaa aaactcgtaa aagctctgat gtatctatct tttttacacc gttttcatct
       61 gtgcatatgg acagttttcc ctttgatatg taacggtgaa cagttgttct acttttgttt
      121 gttagtcttg atgcttcact gatagataca agagccataa gaacctcaga tccttccgta
      181 tttagccagt atgttctcta gtgtggttcg ttgtttttgc gtgagccatg agaacgaacc
      241 attgagatca tacttacttt gcatgtcact caaaaatttt gcctcaaaac tggtgagctg
      301 aatttttgca gttaaagcat cgtgtagtgt ttttcttagt ccgttatgta ggtaggaatc
      361 tgatgtaatg gttgttggta ttttgtcacc attcattttt atctggttgt tctcaagttc
      421 ggttacgaga tccatttgtc tatctagttc aacttggaaa atcaacgtat cagtcgggcg
      481 gcctcgctta tcaaccacca atttcatatt gctgtaagtg tttaaatctt tacttattgg
      541 tttcaaaacc cattggttaa gccttttaaa ctcatggtag ttattttcaa gcattaacat
      601 gaacttaaat tcatcaaggc taatctctat atttgccttg tgagttttct tttgtgttag
      661 ttcttttaat aaccactcat aaatcctcat agagtatttg ttttcaaaag acttaacatg
      721 ttccagatta tattttatga atttttttaa ctggaaaaga taaggcaata tctcttcact
      781 aaaaactaat tctaattttt cgcttgagaa cttggcatag tttgtccact ggaaaatctc
      841 aaagccttta accaaaggat tcctgatttc cacagttctc gtcatcagct ctctggttgc
      901 tttagctaat acaccataag cattttccct actgatgttc atcatctgag cgtattggtt
      961 ataagtgaac gataccgtcc gttctttcct tgtagggttt tcaatcgtgg ggttgagtag
     1021 tgccacacag cataaaatta gcttggtttc atgctccgtt aagtcatagc gactaatcgc
     1081 tagttcattt gctttgaaaa caactaattc agacatacat ctcaattggt ctaggtgatt
     1141 ttaatcacta taccaattga gatgggctag tcaatgataa ttacatgtcc ttttcctttg
     1201 agttgtgggt atctgtaaat tctgctagac ctttgctgga aaacttgtaa attctgctag
     1261 accctctgta aattccgcta gacctttgtg tgtttttttt gtttatattc aagtggttat
     1321 aatttataga ataaagaaag aataaaaaaa gataaaaaga atagatccca gccctgtgta
     1381 taactcacta ctttagtcag ttccgcagta ttacaaaagg atgtcgcaaa cgctgtttgc
     1441 tcctctacaa aacagacctt aaaaccctaa aggcttaagt agcaccctcg caagctcggg
     1501 caaatcgctg aatattcctt ttgtctccga ccatcaggca cctgagtcgc tgtctttttc
     1561 gtgacattca gttcgctgcg ctcacggctc tggcagtgaa tgggggtaaa tggcactaca
     1621 ggcgcctttt atggattcat gcaaggaaac tacccataat acaagaaaag cccgtcacgg
     1681 gcttctcagg gcgttttatg gcgggtctgc tatgtggtgc tatctgactt tttgctgttc
     1741 agcagttcct gccctctgat tttccagtct gaccacttcg gattatcccg tgacaggtca
     1801 ttcagactgg ctaatgcacc cagtaaggca gcggtatcat caacaggctt acccgtctta
     1861 ctgtccctag tgcttggatt ctcaccaata aaaaacgccc ggcggcaacc gagcgttctg
     1921 aacaaatcca gatggagttc tgaggtcatt actggatcta tcaacaggag tccaagcgag
     1981 ctcgtaaact tggtctgaca gttaccaatg cttaatcagt gaggcaccta tctcagcgat
     2041 ctgtctattt cgttcatcca tagttgcctg actccccgtc gtgtagataa ctacgatacg
     2101 ggagggctta ccatctggcc ccagtgctgc aatgataccg cgagacccac gctcaccggc
     2161 tccagattta tcagcaataa accagccagc cggaagggcc gagcgcagaa gtggtcctgc
     2221 aactttatcc gcctccatcc agtctattaa ttgttgccgg gaagctagag taagtagttc
     2281 gccagttaat agtttgcgca acgttgttgc cattgctaca ggcatcgtgg tgtcacgctc
     2341 gtcgtttggt atggcttcat tcagctccgg ttcccaacga tcaaggcgag ttacatgatc
     2401 ccccatgttg tgcaaaaaag cggttagctc cttcggtcct ccgatcgttg tcagaagtaa
     2461 gttggccgca gtgttatcac tcatggttat ggcagcactg cataattctc ttactgtcat
     2521 gccatccgta agatgctttt ctgtgactgg tgagtactca accaagtcat tctgagaata
     2581 gtgtatgcgg cgaccgagtt gctcttgccc ggcgtcaata cgggataata ccgcgccaca
     2641 tagcagaact ttaaaagtgc tcatcattgg aaaacgttct tcggggcgaa aactctcaag
     2701 gatcttaccg ctgttgagat ccagttcgat gtaacccact cgtgcaccca actgatcttc
     2761 agcatctttt actttcacca gcgtttctgg gtgagcaaaa acaggaaggc aaaatgccgc
     2821 aaaaaaggga ataagggcga cacggaaatg ttgaatactc atactcttcc tttttcaata
     2881 ttattgaagc atttatcagg gttattgtct catgagcgga tacatatttg aatgtattta
     2941 gaaaaataaa caaatagggg ttccgcgcac atttcccatg gtgccacctg acgtctaaga
     3001 aaccattatt atcatgacat taacctataa aaataggcgt atcacgaggc agaatttcag
     3061 ataaaaaaaa tccttagctt tcgctaagga tgatttctgg aattcgcggc cgcttctaga
     3121 ggggagacca gaaacaaaaa aaggggagcg gtttcccgct ccccttcaat aattggctct
     3181 agtattagtc acctcctagc tgactcaaat caatgcgtgt ttcataaaga ccagtgatgg
     3241 attgatggat aagagtggca tctaaaactt cttttgtaga cgtatatcgt ttacgatcaa
     3301 ttgttgtatc aaaatattta aaagcagcgg gagctccaag attcgtcaac gtaaataaat
     3361 gaataatatt ttctgcttgt tcacgtattg gtttgtctct atgtttgtta tatgcactaa
     3421 gaactttatc taaattggca tctgctaaaa taacacgctt agaaaattca ctgatttgct
     3481 caataatctc atctaaataa tgcttatgct gctccacaaa caattgtttt tgttcgttat
     3541 cttctggact acccttcaac ttttcataat gactagctaa atataaaaaa ttcacatatt
     3601 tgcttggcag agccagctca tttccttttt gtaaaactcc ggcactagcc agcatccgtt
     3661 tacgaccgtt ttctaactca aaaagactat atttaggtag tttaatgatt aagtcttttt
     3721 taacttcctt atatccttta gcttctaaaa agtcaatcgg atttttttca aaggaacttc
     3781 tttccataat tgtgatccct agtaactctt taacggattt taacttcttc gatttccctt
     3841 tttccacctt agcaaccact aggactgaat aagctaccgt tggactatca aaaccaccat
     3901 atttttttgg atcccagtct tttttacgag caataagctt gtccgaattt ctttttggta
     3961 aaattgactc cttggagaat ccgcctgtct gtacttctgt tttcttgaca atattgactt
     4021 ggggcatgga caatactttg cgcactgtgg caaaatctcg ccctttatcc cagacaattt
     4081 ctccagtttc cccattagtt tcgattagag ggcgtttgcg aatctctcca tttgcaagtg
     4141 taatttctgt tttgaagaag ttcatgatat tagagtaaaa gaaatatttt gcggttgctt
     4201 tgcctatttc ttgctcagac ttagcaatca ttttacgaac atcataaact ttataatcac
     4261 catagacaaa ctccgattca agttttggat atttcttaat caaagcagtt ccaacgacgg
     4321 catttagata cgcatcatgg gcatgatggt aattgttaat ctcacgtact ttatagaatt
     4381 ggaaatcttt tcggaagtca gaaactaatt tagattttaa ggtaatcact ttaacctctc
     4441 gaataagttt atcattttca tcgtatttag tattcatgcg actatccaaa atttgtgcca
     4501 catgcttagt gatttggcga gtttcaacca attggcgttt gataaaacca gctttatcaa
     4561 gttcactcaa acctccacgt tcagctttcg ttaaattatc aaacttacgt tgagtgatta
     4621 acttggcgtt tagaagttgt ctccaatagt ttttcatctt tttgactact tcttcacttg
     4681 gaacgttatc cgatttacca cgatttttat cagaacgcgt taagacctta ttgtctattg
     4741 aatcgtcttt aaggaaactt tgtggaacaa tggcatcgac atcataatca cttaaacgat
     4801 taatatctaa ttcttggtcc acatacatgt ctcttccatt ttggagataa tagagataga
     4861 gcttttcatt ttgcaattga gtattttcaa caggatgctc tttaagaatc tgacttccta
     4921 attctttgat accttcttcg attcgtttca tacgctctcg cgaatttttc tggccctttt
     4981 gagttgtctg attttcacgt gccatttcaa taacgatatt ttctggctta tgccgcccca
     5041 ttactttgac caattcatca acaactttta cagtctgtaa aatacctttt ttaatagcag
     5101 ggctaccagc taaatttgca atatgttcat gtaaactatc gccttgtcca gacacttgtg
     5161 ctttttgaat gtcttcttta aatgtcaaac tatcatcatg gatcagctga ataaaattgc
     5221 gattggcaaa accatctgat ttcaaaaaat ctaatattgt tttgccagat tgcttatccc
     5281 taataccatt aatcaatttt cgagacaaac gtccccaacc agtataacgg cgacgtttaa
     5341 gctgtttcat caccttatca tcaaagaggt gagcatatgt tttaagtctt tcctcaatca
     5401 tctccctatc ttcaaataag gtcaatgtta aaacaatatc ctctaagata tcttcatttt
     5461 cttcattatc caaaaaatct ttatctttaa taatttttag caaatcatgg taggtaccta
     5521 atgaagcatt aaatctatct tcaactcctg aaatttcaac actatcaaaa cattctattt
     5581 ttttgaaata atcttctttt aattgcttaa cggttacttt tcgatttgtt ttgaagagta
     5641 aatcaacaat ggctttcttc tgatcacctg aaagaaatgc tggttttcgc attccttcag
     5701 taacatattt gacctttgtc aattcgttat aaaccgtaaa atactcataa agcaaactat
     5761 gttttggtag tactttttca tttggaagat ttttatcaaa gtttgtcatg cgttcaataa
     5821 atgattgagc tgaagcacct ttatcgacaa ctttttcaaa attccatggg gtaattgttt
     5881 cttcagactt ccgagtcatc catgcaaaac gactattgcc acgcgccaat ggaccaacat
     5941 aataaggaat acgaaaagtc aagatttttt caatcttctc acgattgtct tttaaaaatg
     6001 gataaaagtc ttcttgtctt ctcaaaatag catgcagctc acccaagtga atttgatggg
     6061 gaataatgcc gttgtcaaag gtccgttgct tgcgcagcaa atcttcacga tttagtttca
     6121 ccaataattc ctcagtacca tccatttttt ctaaaattgg tttgataaat ttataaaatt
     6181 cttcttggct agctccccca tcaatataac ctgcatatcc gttttttgat tgatcaaaaa
     6241 agatttcttt atacttttct ggaagttgtt gtcgaactaa agcttttaaa agagtcaagt
     6301 cttgatgatg ttcatcgtat aatttaatca ttgaagctga taggggagcc ttagttattt
     6361 cagtatttac tcttaggata tctgaaagta aaatagcatc tgataaattc ttagctgcca
     6421 aaaacaaatc agcatattga tctccaattt gcgccaataa attatctaaa tcatcatcgt
     6481 aagtatcttt tgaaagctgt aatttggtat cttctgccaa atcaaaattt gatttaaaat
     6541 taggggtcaa acccaatgac aaagcaatga gattcccaaa taagccattt ttcttctcac
     6601 cggggagctg agcaatgaga ttttctaatc gtcttgattt actcaatcgt gcagaaagaa
     6661 tcgctttagc atctactcca cttgcgttaa tagggttttc ttcaaataat tgattgtagg
     6721 tttgtaccaa ctggataaat agtttgtcca catcactatt atcaggattt aaatctccct
     6781 caatcaaaaa atgaccacga aacttaatca tatgcgctaa ggccaaatag attaagcgca
     6841 aatccgcttt atcagtagaa tctaccaatt tttttcgcag atgatagata gttggatatt
     6901 tctcatgata agcaacttca tctactatat ttccaaaaat aggatgacgt tcatgcttct
     6961 tgtcttcttc caccaaaaaa gactcttcaa gtcgatgaaa gaaactatca tctactttcg
     7021 ccatctcatt tgaaaaaatc tcctgtagat aacaaatacg attcttccga cgtgtatacc
     7081 ttctacgagc tgtccgtttg aggcgagtcg cttccgctgt ctctccactg tcaaataaaa
     7141 gagcccctat aagatttttt ttgatactgt ggcggtctgt atttcccaga accttgaact
     7201 ttttagacgg aaccttatat tcatcagtga tcaccgccca tccgacgcta tttgtgccga
     7261 tagctaagcc tattgagtat ttcttatcca tagatccttt ctcctcttta gatcttttca
     7321 attcttttct ctatcactga tagggagtgg taaaataact ctatcaacga tagagtgtca
     7381 acaaaaatta ggaattaatg atgtcaagat tagataaaag taaagtgatt aacagcgcat
     7441 tagagctgct taatgaggtc ggaatcgaag gtttaacaac ccgtaaactc gcccagaagc
     7501 taggtgtaga gcagcctaca ttgtattggc atgtaaaaaa taagcgggct ttgctcgacg
     7561 ccttagccat tgagatgtta gataggcacc atactcactt ttgcccttta gaaggggaaa
     7621 gctggcaaga ttttttacgt aataacgcta aaagttttag atgtgcttta ctaagtcatc
     7681 gcgatggagc aaaagtacat ttaggtacac ggcctacaga aaaacagtat gaaactctcg
     7741 aaaatcaatt agccttttta tgccaacaag gtttttcact agagaatgca ttatatgcac
     7801 tcagcgctgt ggggcatttt actttaggtt gcgtattgga agatcaagag catcaagtcg
     7861 ctaaagaaga aagggaaaca cctactactg atagtatgcc gccattatta cgacaagcta
     7921 tcgaattatt tgatcaccaa ggtgcagagc cagccttctt attcggcctt gaattgatca
     7981 tatgcggatt agaaaaacaa cttaaatgtg aaagtgggtc ttaatactag agccaattat
     8041 tgaaggccgc taacgcggcc tttttttgtt tctggtctcc ctactagagc ctagttgtct
     8101 tcatgcatga agacaaaatt aatactagag ggaccaaaac gaaaaaagac gcttttcagc
     8161 gtcttattgt tcgtctttgg taccgagcta gtattattgc agaaagccat cccgtccctg
     8221 gcgaatatca cgcggtgacc agttaaactc tcggcgaaaa agcgtcgaaa agtggttact
     8281 gtcgctgaat ccacagcgat aggcgatgtc agtaacgctg gcctcgctgt ggcgtagcag
     8341 atgtcgggct ttcatcagtc gcaggcggtt caggtatcgc tgaggcgtca gtcccgtttg
     8401 ctgcttaagc tgccgatgta gcgtacgcag tgaaagagaa aattgatccg ccacggcatc
     8461 ccaattcacc tcatcggcaa aatggtcctc cagccaggcc agaagcaagt tgagacgtga
     8521 tgcgctgttt tccaggttct cctgcaaact gcttttacgc agcaagagca gtaattgcat
     8581 aaacaagatc tcgcgactgg cggtcgaggg taaatcattt tccccttcct gctgttccat
     8641 ctgtgcaacc agctgtcgca cctgctgcaa tacgctgtgg ttaacgcgcc agtgagacgg
     8701 atactgccca tccagctctt gtggcagcaa ctgattcagc ccggcgagaa actgaaatcg
     8761 atccggcgag cgatacagca cattggtcag acacagatta tcggtatgtt catacagatg
     8821 ccgatcatga tcgcgtacga aacagaccgt gccaccggtg atggtatagg gctgcccatt
     8881 aaacacatga atacccgtgc catgttcgac aatcacaatt tcatgaaaat catgatgatg
     8941 ttcaggaaaa tccgcctgcg ggagccgggg ttctatcgcc acggacgcgt taccggacgg
     9001 aaaaaaatcc acactatgta atacggtcat ttgggctccc tctagtagct agcataatac
     9061 ctaggactga gctagctgta aactctagta tcacactggc tcaccttcgg gtgggccttt
     9121 ctgcgtttat atactagaga gacctttacg ccgctggagc aggaatgcgg tgagcatcac
     9181 atcaccacaa ttcagcaaat tgtgaacatc atcacgttca tctttccctg gttgccaatg
     9241 gcccattttc ctgtcagtaa cgagaaggtc gcgaattgag gcgcttttta gactggtcgt
     9301 aactagagtc acacaggaaa gtactagatg gcagaataca aagataattt acttggtgag
     9361 gcgaacagct ttctcgaagt gctggaacag gtttcgcatc tcgcaccgct ggacaaaccg
     9421 gtgctcatca tcggcgaacg cggcaccggt aaagagctga ttgccagccg cctgcattat
     9481 ctctcctccc gttggcaagg gccgtttatt tcccttaact gcgcggcgtt aaatgaaaat
     9541 ctgctggatt ccgaactgtt tggtcacgaa gcgggggcgt ttaccggtgc gcaaaaacgt
     9601 catccaggga gatttgaacg tgccgacggc ggtacgctat ttcttgatga actcgctacg
     9661 gcaccgatga tggtgcagga gaaattattg cgcgtgattg agtacggtga actggagcgc
     9721 gttggcggca gccaaccatt gcaggtgaat gtgcggttgg tatgcgcgac gaatgccgat
     9781 ctcccggcga tggtcaatga aggcactttt cgcgctgacc tgctcgaccg actggctttt
     9841 gatgttgtac aactgccacc actgcgcgag cgcgaaagcg acataatgtt gatggcagaa
     9901 tactttgcca tccagatgtg tcgggaaatc aagctgcctc tgttcccggg gtttacggag
     9961 cgcgccagag aaacattgct gaattatcgt tggccgggaa atattcgtga attgaaaaac
    10021 gtggtggaac gttcagtgta tcgccacggc accagcgatt atccgcttga tgacatcatt
    10081 attgatccct ttaaacggcg tccgcctgaa gacgctatcg ccgtttcaga aaccacctcg
    10141 cttccaacac tgccgctgga tttacgtgag tttcagatgc agcaggaaaa agagttgctg
    10201 caactcagtt tgcaaatgaa tgcacgcaca cgccgccgcg aacgtcgcgc agagaaacag
    10261 gctcaatgga aagcagcaaa ttaatactag agccaattat tgaaggccgc taacgcggcc
    10321 tttttttgtt tctggtctcc ctactagaag ttatttccag tgatcgcgcg gcatagttcg
    10381 tttcccatcg gttagtgtaa ttcgctaact catcctggca tgttgctgtt gattcttcaa
    10441 tcagatcttt ataaatcaaa aagataaaaa attggcacgc aaattgtatt aacagttcag
    10501 caggacaatc ctgaacgcaa atactagaga gctgtcaccg gatgtgcttt ccggtctgat
    10561 gagtccgtga ggacgaaaca gcctctacaa ataattttgt ttaactagag attaaagagg
    10621 agaaatacca tatgcgtaaa ggcgaagagc tgttcactgg tgtcgtccct attctggtgg
    10681 aactggatgg tgatgtcaac ggtcataagt tttccgtgcg tggcgagggt gaaggtgacg
    10741 caactaatgg taaactgacg ctgaagttca tctgtactac tggtaaactg ccggtacctt
    10801 ggccgactct ggtaacgacg ctgacttatg gtgttcagtg ctttgctcgt tatccggacc
    10861 atatgaagca gcatgacttc ttcaagtccg ccatgccgga aggctatgtg caggaacgca
    10921 cgatttcctt taaggatgac ggcacgtaca aaacgcgtgc ggaagtgaaa tttgaaggcg
    10981 ataccctggt aaaccgcatt gagctgaaag gcattgactt taaagaagac ggcaatatcc
    11041 tgggccataa gctggaatac aattttaaca gccacaatgt ttacatcacc gccgataaac
    11101 aaaaaaatgg cattaaagcg aattttaaaa ttcgccacaa cgtggaggat ggcagcgtgc
    11161 agctggctga tcactaccag caaaacactc caatcggtga tggtcctgtt ctgctgccag
    11221 acaatcacta tctgagcacg caaagcgttc tgtctaaaga tccgaacgag aaacgcgatc
    11281 atatggttct gctggagttc gtaaccgcag cgggcatcac gcatggtatg gatgaactgt
    11341 acaaaaggcc tgctgcaaac gacgaaaact acgctgcatc agtttaataa tactagagcc
    11401 aattattgaa ggcctcccta acggggggcc tttttttgtt tctggtctcc ctactagtag
    11461 cggccgctgc agtccggcaa aaaagggcaa ggtgtcacca ccctgccctt tttctttaaa
    11521 accgaaaaga ttacttcgcg ttatgcaggc ttcctcgctc actgactcgc tgcgctcggt
    11581 cgttcggctg cggcgagcgg tatcagctca ctcaaaggcg gtaatctcga ggttacattg
    11641 tcgatctgtt catggtgaac agctttg
//
